>Addgene plasmid #60202 | mscv2.2-NAIP6 | addgene full sequence | sequence record 405041 | Addgene NGS Result
AGCCCTTTGTACACCCTAAGCCTCCGCCTCCTCTTCCTCCATCCGCCCCGTCTCTCCCCCTTGAACCTCC
TCGTTCGACCCCGCCTCGATCCTCCCTTTATCCAGCCCTCACTCCTTCTCTAGGCGCCGGAATTAGATCC
GCCACCATGGCTGAGCATGGGGAGTCCTCCGAGGATCGGATTTCTGAGATTGATTATGAATTTCTCGCTG
AGCTCTCTGCTCGTTTCGGGATGAATCTAGTTCAGCTGGCAAAGAGCCAAGAAGAAGAAGACCATAAAGA
ACGGATGAAAATGAAGAAAGGTTTTAACTCACAGATGCGCAGTGAAGCCAAACGACTAAAGACCTTTGAG
TCCTATGACACGTTCAGATCATGGACGCCACAGGAGATGGCAGCTGCTGGGTTTTACCACACAGGGGTGA
AACTTGGGGTTCAGTGCTTTTGCTGTAGCTTGATCCTCTTTGGTAACAGCCTCAGGAAGCTTCCCATAGA
GAGACACAAGAAATTACGACCAGAATGTGAGTTCCTTCAGGGAAAAGATGTTGGTAACATTGGCAAGTAT
GACATCCGGGTGAAGAGTCCAGAGAAGATGCTGAGAGGTGGCAAAGCAAGGTACCATGAAGAGGAGGCCA
GACTGGAGTCCTTTGAGGACTGGCCATTTTATGCCCATGGGACATCACCACGTGCACTGTCAGCAGCTGG
CTTTGTCTTTACAGGTAAAAGGGACACTGTGCAGTGTTTCTCCTGTGGCGGAAGCTTGGGCAACTGGGAA
GAAGGAGATGACCCCTGGAAGGAGCATGCCAAGTGGTTCCCCAAATGTGAATTTCTTCAAAGTAAGAAAT
CCTCAGAGGAAATTGCCCAGTATATTCAAGACTACGAGGGATTTGTTCATGTAACGGGAGAACATTTTGT
GAAGTCCTGGGTCAGAAGAGAATTACCTATGGTATCAGCTTACTGCAATGACAGTGTCTTCACTAATGAA
GAACTAAGGATGGACATGTTTAAGGACTGGCCCCAAGAATCACCTGTGGGTTTTGAAGCTCTAGTCAGAG
CAGGCTTTTTCTACACTGGCAAAAAGGACATTGTCCGGTGTTTTTCCTGTGGAGGATGTTTGGAGAAGTG
GGCAGAAGGTGACGACCCAATGGAAGATCACATCAAGTTTTTTCCCGAATGTGTATTTCTTCAAACCTTG
AAGTCCTCTGCAGAAGTAATTCCAACCCTTCAGAGCCAATATGCACTTCCAGAAGCCACGGAAACCACAC
GTGAAAGCAACCATGATGATGCAGCAGCAGTTCATTCTACAGTGGTGGACTTGGGTAGGAGTGAAGCTCA
GTGGTTTCAAGAGGCCAGGAGTCTGAGTGAGCAGCTGAGAGACACCTACACTAAAACCAGTTTCTGCCAC
ATGAACTTGCCAGAAGTGTGCTCCAGCCTCGGCACTGACCACTTGCTCGGCTGTGATGTGTCCATCATTT
CAAAGCACGTCAGCCAGCCTGTGCAAGGGGCCCTGACGATCCCAGAGGTCTTCTCCAATCTCAGCTCTGT
CATGTGTGTGGAGGGGGAAGCTGGAAGTGGAAAGACAACCTTCCTGAAGAGGATAGCTTTTCTCTGGGCA
TCAGGATGCTGCCCCCTGTTGTACAGGTTCCAGCTGGTCTTCTACCTCTCCCTTAGTTCCATCACACCAG
ATCAGGGACTGGCCAACATCATCTGTACCCAACTCCTAGGGGCAGGAGGCTGCATTAGTGAAGTGTGTCT
GAGCAGCAGCATCCAGCAGTTACAACACCAGGTGCTGTTCCTGTTGGATGACTACAGTGGGCTGGCCTCA
CTCCCCCAAGCCCTACACACACTGATTACAAAAAACTACTTGTTCCGGACCTGCTTATTGATCGCTGTTC
ATACAAACAGGGTCAGAGACATCCGCCCATACCTAGGTACAAGTCTAGAGATCCAAGAGTTTCCCTTCTA
TAATACTGTCTTTGTGTTACGGAAGTTTTTTTCACATGACATAATCTGTGTGGAAAAGCTTATAATTTAC
TTTAGTGAAAATAAAGACTTACAGGGAGTTTACAAGACCCCTCTCTTCGTAGCAGCAGTATGTAATGACT
GGAATCAAAATGCATCTGCCCAGGATGACTTTCAAGATGTGACACTTTTCCATTCCTACATGCAATACCT
GTCCTTAAAATACAAAGCTACAGCTGAGTCTCTCCAGGCCACTGTGTCCTCATGTGGGCAGCTGGCCTTG
ACAGGGCTTTTCTCATCGTGCTTTGAGTTCAATAGTGATGACCTGGCAGAGGCAGGAGTTGATGAAGATG
TAAAGCTTACCACCTTCTTGATGAGCAAATTCACCGCCCAGAGACTGAGGCCAGTCTACCGATTTTTAGG
TCCTCTGTTCCAGGAGTTTCTTGCTGCCGTGAGGTTGACTGAACTCCTGAGTTCAGATAGGCAGGAAGAC
CAAGATCTTGGACTTTATTATTTGAGACAAATTGACTCACCTCTGAAGGCAATAAACTCCTTTAACATAT
TTTTGTATTATGTCTCCAGCCACTCTTCCTCAAAGGCAGCGCCAACAGTTGTATCTCATTTGCTTCAGTT
GGTGGATGAGAAAGAGTCACTGGAGAACATGTCTGAAAATGAGGATTACATGAAGCTCCATCCACAAACT
TTTCTATGGTTTCAGTTTGTTAGAGGGTTGTGGCTGGTGTCTCCTGAATCTTTCTCTTCATTCGTTTCAG
AACATTTATTGCGCCTTGCTCTAATCTTTGCTTATGAAAGCAACACAGTTGCTGAATGCTCTCCATTTAT
TTTGCAATTCCTTCGAGGAAGAACACTGGCTTTAAGAGTACTGAATTTAGAGTACTTTTGGGACCACCCA
GAAAGCCTGTTACTGTTGAGGAGTTTAAAGGTTTCCATAAATGGAAATAAAATGTCATCTTATGTAGATT
ATTCATTTAAGACATATTTTGAAAACTTACAGCCACCAGCTATAAATGAGGAGTATACATCTGCCTTTGA
GCATGTAAGTGAATGGAGGAGAAATTTTGCTCAAGATGAGGAGATCATAAAAAACTATGAAAATATCTGG
CCCAGAGCCCTACCAGACATCAGTGAAGGGTACTGGAATCTGTCCCCCAAGCCATGCAAGATCCCCAAGC
TGGAAGTTCAAGTGAACAACATGGGTCCAGCAGACCAAGCACTGCTCCAGGTCCTCATGGAAGTCTTCTC
AGCTTCACAGAGTATTGAGTTCCATTTATTCAACAGCAGTGGCTTCCTTGAAAGCATCCGCCCAGCTCTG
GAGCTGAGTAAGGCCTCTGTCACCAAGTGTTCCATGTCCAGGCTGGAGCTCAGCAGAGCAGAACAGGAGT
TGCTTCTCACCCTGCCTGCCCTGCAGTCTCTCGAGGTCTCAGAGACAAACCAGTTACCAGATCAGCTCTT
CCATAACTTGCACAAGTTCCTGGGCCTGAAAGAACTGTGTGTGAGACTAGATGGCAAACCGGATGTGCTC
TCAGTCCTTCCTGAAGAGTTCCTGAACCTCCATCACATGGAGAAGTTATCCATCAGAACCTCTACAGAGT
CTGACCTCTCCAAACTAGTTAAATTCATCCAGAACTTTCCAAATCTCCATGTTTTCCATCTGAAATGTGA
TTTCCTTTCAAATTGTGAGTCTCTCATGACTGCGCTTGCTTCCTGCAAGAAACTCAGAGAGATTGAGTTT
TCTGGACAATGCTTTGAAGCCATGACCTTTGTCAACATTTTGCCAAATTTTGTTTCTCTGAAGATACTGA
GTCTTAAAGGTCAACAATTTGCAGATAAGGAAACATCAGAAAAGTTTGCCCAGGCTCTGGGTTCTCTCAG
GAACTTAGAGGAACTGCTTGTTCCCACTGGGGATGGGATTCACCAAGTGGCCAAACTGATTGTCCGGCAG
TGTCTGCAGCTTCCGTGCCTCCGAGTTCTCGCCTTTCACGACATCTTGGACGATGAAAGTGTGATTGAAA
TTGCCAGGGCGGCAACCAGTGGAAGTTTCCAGAAACTTGAAAACTTAGATATTTCAATGAATCACAAGAT
TACCGAGGAAGGATACAGAAATTTCTTTCAAGCCCTGGACAACTTGCCAAACCTACAAATGCTGAACATC
TGCAGGAATATCCCAGGACGCATTCAAGTTCAGGCCACCACTGTCAAGGCTTTGGGTCACTGTGTGTCCC
GACTGCCCAGCCTCACCAGGCTGGGGATGCTCAGTTGGCTCCTGGATGAAGAGGACATGAAAGTGATTAA
TGATGTGAAGGAAAGACACCCCCAGTCCAAACGCTTGACTATCTTCTGGAAATGGATAGTCCCGTTCTCT
CCTGTTGTCCTGGAGTAAGCGGCCGCGTTTAAACGTCGACGGTATCGATAAGCTTGATATCGAATTCCGC
CCCCCCCCCTAACGTTACTGGCCGAAGCCGCTTGGAATAAGGCCGGTGTGCGTTTGTCTATATGTTATTT
TCCACCATATTGCCGTCTTTTGGCAATGTGAGGGCCCGGAAACCTGGCCCTGTCTTCTTGACGAGCATTC
CTAGGGGTCTTTCCCCTCTCGCCAAAGGAATGCAAGGTCTGTTGAATGTCGTGAAGGAAGCAGTTCCTCT
GGAAGCTTCTTGAAGACAAACAACGTCTGTAGCGACCCTTTGCAGGCAGCGGAACCCCCCACCTGGCGAC
AGGTGCCTCTGCGGCCAAAAGCCACGTGTATAAGATACACCTGCAAAGGCGGCACAACCCCAGTGCCACG
TTGTGAGTTGGATAGTTGTGGAAAGAGTCAAATGGCTCTCCTCAAGCGTATTCAACAAGGGGCTGAAGGA
TGCCCAGAAGGTACCCCATTGTATGGGATCTGATCTGGGGCCTCGGTGCACATGCTTTACATGTGTTTAG
TCGAGGTTAAAAAAACGTCTAGGCCCCCCGAACCACGGGGACGTGGTTTTCCTTTGAAAAACACGATGAT
AATATGGCCACAACCATGGTGAGCAAGGGCGAGGAGCTGTTCACCGGGGTGGTGCCCATCCTGGTCGAGC
TGGACGGCGACGTAAACGGCCACAAGTTCAGCGTGTCTGGCGAGGGCGAGGGCGATGCCACCTACGGCAA
GCTGACCCTGAAGTTCATCTGCACCACCGGCAAGCTGCCCGTGCCCTGGCCCACCCTCGTGACCACCCTG
ACCTACGGCGTGCAGTGCTTCAGCCGCTACCCCGACCACATGAAGCAGCACGACTTCTTCAAGTCCGCCA
TGCCCGAAGGCTACGTCCAGGAGCGCACCATCTTCTTCAAGGACGACGGCAACTACAAGACCCGCGCCGA
GGTGAAGTTCGAGGGCGACACCCTGGTGAACCGCATCGAGCTGAAGGGCATCGACTTCAAGGAGGACGGC
AACATCCTGGGGCACAAGCTGGAGTACAACTACAACAGCCACAACGTCTATATCATGGCCGACAAGCAGA
AGAACGGCATCAAGGCGAACTTCAAGATCCGCCACAACATCGAGGACGGCAGCGTGCAGCTCGCCGACCA
CTACCAGCAGAACACCCCCATCGGCGACGGCCCCGTGCTGCTGCCCGACAACCACTACCTGAGCACCCAG
TCCGCCCTGAGCAAAGACCCCAACGAGAAGCGCGATCACATGGTCCTGCTGGAGTTCGTGACCGCCGCCG
GGATCACTCTCGGCATGGACGAGCTGTACAAGTAATGAATTAATTAAGAATTCGATAAAATAAAAGATTT
TATTTAGTCTCCAGAAAAAGGGGGGAATGAAAGACCCCACCTGTAGGTTTGGCAAGCTAGCTTAAGTAAC
GCCATTTTGCAAGGCATGGAAAATACATAACTGAGAATAGAGAAGTTCAGATCAAGGTTAGGAACAGAGA
GACAGCAGAATATGGGCCAAACAGGATATCTGTGGTAAGCAGTTCCTGCCCCGGCTCAGGGCCAAGAACA
GATGGTCCCCAGATGCGGTCCCGCCCTCAGCAGTTTCTAGAGAACCATCAGATGTTTCCAGGGTGCCCCA
AGGACCTGAAATGACCCTGTGCCTTATTTGAACTAACCAATCAGTTCGCTTCTCGCTTCTGTTCGCGCGC
TTCTGCTCCCCGAGCTCAATAAAAGAGCCCACAACCCCTCACTCGGCGCGCCAGTCCTCCGATAGACTGC
GTCGCCCGGGTACCCGTGTATCCAATAAACCCTCTTGCAGTTGCATCCGACTTGTGGTCTCGCTGTTCCT
TGGGAGGGTCTCCTCTGAGTGATTGACTACCCGTCAGCGGGGGTCTTTCATGGGTAACAGTTTCTTGAAG
TTGGAGAACAACATTCTGAGGGTAGGAGTCGAATATTAAGTAATCCTGACTCAATTAGCCACTGTTTTGA
ATCCACATACTCCAATACTCCTGAAATAGTTCATTATGGACAGCGCAGAAAGAGCTGGGGAGAATTGTGA
AATTGTTATCCGCTCACAATTCCACACAACATACGAGCCGGAAGCATAAAGTGTAAAGCCTGGGGTGCCT
AATGAGTGAGCTAACTCACATTAATTGCGTTGCGCTCACTGCCCGCTTTCCAGTCGGGAAACCTGTCGTG
CCAGCTGCATTAATGAATCGGCCAACGCGCGGGGAGAGGCGGTTTGCGTATTGGGCGCTCTTCCGCTTCC
TCGCTCACTGACTCGCTGCGCTCGGTCGTTCGGCTGCGGCGAGCGGTATCAGCTCACTCAAAGGCGGTAA
TACGGTTATCCACAGAATCAGGGGATAACGCAGGAAAGAACATGTGAGCAAAAGGCCAGCAAAAGGCCAG
GAACCGTAAAAAGGCCGCGTTGCTGGCGTTTTTCCATAGGCTCCGCCCCCCTGACGAGCATCACAAAAAT
CGACGCTCAAGTCAGAGGTGGCGAAACCCGACAGGACTATAAAGATACCAGGCGTTTCCCCCTGGAAGCT
CCCTCGTGCGCTCTCCTGTTCCGACCCTGCCGCTTACCGGATACCTGTCCGCCTTTCTCCCTTCGGGAAG
CGTGGCGCTTTCTCATAGCTCACGCTGTAGGTATCTCAGTTCGGTGTAGGTCGTTCGCTCCAAGCTGGGC
TGTGTGCACGAACCCCCCGTTCAGCCCGACCGCTGCGCCTTATCCGGTAACTATCGTCTTGAGTCCAACC
CGGTAAGACACGACTTATCGCCACTGGCAGCAGCCACTGGTAACAGGATTAGCAGAGCGAGGTATGTAGG
CGGTGCTACAGAGTTCTTGAAGTGGTGGCCTAACTACGGCTACACTAGAAGAACAGTATTTGGTATCTGC
GCTCTGCTGAAGCCAGTTACCTTCGGAAAAAGAGTTGGTAGCTCTTGATCCGGCAAACAAACCACCGCTG
GTAGCGGTGGTTTTTTTGTTTGCAAGCAGCAGATTACGCGCAGAAAAAAAGGATCTCAAGAAGATCCTTT
GATCTTTTCTACGGGGTCTGACGCTCAGTGGAACGAAAACTCACGTTAAGGGATTTTGGTCATGAGATTA
TCAAAAAGGATCTTCACCTAGATCCTTTTAAATTAAAAATGAAGTTTTAAATCAATCTAAAGTATATATG
AGTAAACTTGGTCTGACAGTTACCAATGCTTAATCAGTGAGGCACCTATCTCAGCGATCTGTCTATTTCG
TTCATCCATAGTTGCCTGACTCCCCGTCGTGTAGATAACTACGATACGGGAGGGCTTACCATCTGGCCCC
AGTGCTGCAATGATACCGCGAGACCCACGCTCACCGGCTCCAGATTTATCAGCAATAAACCAGCCAGCCG
GAAGGGCCGAGCGCAGAAGTGGTCCTGCAACTTTATCCGCCTCCATCCAGTCTATTAATTGTTGCCGGGA
AGCTAGAGTAAGTAGTTCGCCAGTTAATAGTTTGCGCAACGTTGTTGCCATTGCTACAGGCATCGTGGTG
TCACGCTCGTCGTTTGGTATGGCTTCATTCAGCTCCGGTTCCCAACGATCAAGGCGAGTTACATGATCCC
CCATGTTGTGCAAAAAAGCGGTTAGCTCCTTCGGTCCTCCGATCGTTGTCAGAAGTAAGTTGGCCGCAGT
GTTATCACTCATGGTTATGGCAGCACTGCATAATTCTCTTACTGTCATGCCATCCGTAAGATGCTTTTCT
GTGACTGGTGAGTACTCAACCAAGTCATTCTGAGAATAGTGTATGCGGCGACCGAGTTGCTCTTGCCCGG
CGTCAATACGGGATAATACCGCGCCACATAGCAGAACTTTAAAAGTGCTCATCATTGGAAAACGTTCTTC
GGGGCGAAAACTCTCAAGGATCTTACCGCTGTTGAGATCCAGTTCGATGTAACCCACTCGTGCACCCAAC
TGATCTTCAGCATCTTTTACTTTCACCAGCGTTTCTGGGTGAGCAAAAACAGGAAGGCAAAATGCCGCAA
AAAAGGGAATAAGGGCGACACGGAAATGTTGAATACTCATACTCTTCCTTTTTCAATATTATTGAAGCAT
TTATCAGGGTTATTGTCTCATGAGCGGATACATATTTGAATGTATTTAGAAAAATAAACAAATAGGGGTT
CCGCGCACATTTCCCCGAAAAGTGCCACCTGACGTCTAAGAAACCATTATTATCATGACATTAACCTATA
AAAATAGGCGTATCACGAGGCCCTTTCGTCTCGCGCGTTTCGGTGATGACGGTGAAAACCTCTGACACAT
GCAGCTCCCGGAGACGGTCACAGCTTGTCTGTAAGCGGATGCCGGGAGCAGACAAGCCCGTCAGGGCGCG
TCAGCGGGTGTTGGCGGGTGTCGGGGCTGGCTTAACTATGCGGCATCAGAGCAGATTGTACTGAGAGTGC
ACCATATGCGGTGTGAAATACCGCACAGATGCGTAAGGAGAAAATACCGCATCAGGCGCCATTCGCCATT
CAGGCTGCGCAACTGTTGGGAAGGGCGATCGGTGCGGGCCTCTTCGCTATTACGCCAGCTGGCGAAAGGG
GGATGTGCTGCAAGGCGATTAAGTTGGGTAACGCCAGGGTTTTCCCAGTCACGACGTTGTAAAACGACGG
CGCAAGGAATGGTGCATGCAAGGAGATGGCGCCCAACAGTCCCCCGGCCACGGGGCCTGCCACCATACCC
ACGCCGAAACAAGCGCTCATGAGCCCGAAGTGGCGAGCCCGATCTTCCCCATCGGTGATGTCGGCGATAT
AGGCGCCAGCAACCGCACCTGTGGCGCCGGTGATGCCGGCCACGATGCGTCCGGCGTAGAGGCGATTAGT
CCAATTTGTTAAAGACAGGATATCAGTGGTCCAGGCTCTAGTTTTGACTCAACAATATCACCAGCTGAAG
CCTATAGAGTACGAGCCATAGATAAAATAAAAGATTTTATTTAGTCTCCAGAAAAAGGGGGGAATGAAAG
ACCCCACCTGTAGGTTTGGCAAGCTAGCTTAAGTAACGCCATTTTGCAAGGCATGGAAAATACATAACTG
AGAATAGAGAAGTTCAGATCAAGGTTAGGAACAGAGAGACAGCAGAATATGGGCCAAACAGGATATCTGT
GGTAAGCAGTTCCTGCCCCGGCTCAGGGCCAAGAACAGATGGTCCCCAGATGCGGTCCCGCCCTCAGCAG
TTTCTAGAGAACCATCAGATGTTTCCAGGGTGCCCCAAGGACCTGAAATGACCCTGTGCCTTATTTGAAC
TAACCAATCAGTTCGCTTCTCGCTTCTGTTCGCGCGCTTCTGCTCCCCGAGCTCAATAAAAGAGCCCACA
ACCCCTCACTCGGCGCGCCAGTCCTCCGATAGACTGCGTCGCCCGGGTACCCGTATTCCCAATAAAGCCT
CTTGCTGTTTGCATCCGAATCGTGGACTCGCTGATCCTTGGGAGGGTCTCCTCAGATTGATTGACTGCCC
ACCTCGGGGGTCTTTCATTTGGAGGTTCCACCGAGATTTGGAGACCCCTGCCCAGGGACCACCGACCCCC
CCGCCGGGAGGTAAGCTGGCCAGCGGTCGTTTCGTGTCTGTCTCTGTCTTTGTGCGTGTTTGTGCCGGCA
TCTAATGTTTGCGCCTGCGTCTGTACTAGTTAGCTAACTAGCTCTGTATCTGGCGGACCCGTGGTGGAAC
TGACGAGTTCTGAACACCCGGCCGCAACCCTGGGAGACGTCCCAGGGACTTTGGGGGCCGTTTTTGTGGC
CCGACCTGAGGAAGGGAGTCGATGTGGAATCCGACCCCGTCAGGATATGTGGTTCTGGTAGGAGACGAGA
ACCTAAAACAGTTCCCGCCTCCGTCTGAATTTTTGCTTTCGGTTTGGAACCGAAGCCGCGCGTCTTGTCT
GCTGCAGCGCTGCAGCATCGTTCTGTGTTGTCTCTGTCTGACTGTGTTTCTGTATTTGTCTGAAAATTAG
GGCCAGACTGTTACCACTCCCTTAAGTTTGACCTTAGGTCACTGGAAAGATGTCGAGCGGATCGCTCACA
ACCAGTCGGTAGATGTCAAGAAGAGACGTTGGGTTACCTTCTGCTCTGCAGAATGGCCAACCTTTAACGT
CGGATGGCCGCGAGACGGCACCTTTAACCGAGACCTCATCACCCAGGTTAAGATCAAGGTCTTTTCACCT
GGCCCGCATGGACACCCAGACCAGGTCCCCTACATCGTGACCTGGGAAGCCTTGGCTTTTGACCCCCCTC
CCTGGGTCA
Features (pLannotate 1.2.2; 20 found; start..end, strand, type, name):
    147..4355    +  CDS            Naip6: BIR1F_MOUSE - Also known as Birc1f, Naip-rs4. Experimental evidence at protein level: Swiss-Prot protein existence level 1. Sensor component of the NLRC4 inflammasome that specifically recognizes and binds flagellin from pathogenic bacteria. Association of pathogenic bacteria proteins drives in turn drive assembly and activation of the NLRC4 inflammasome, promoting caspase-1 activation, cytokine production and macrophage pyroptosis. The NLRC4 inflammasome is activated as part of the innate immune response to a range of intracellular bacteria (PubMed:21874021). The NLRC4 inflammasome senses Gra
   4375..4408    -  misc_feature   MCS (fragment): pBluescript multiple cloning site
   4510..4972    +  misc_feature   IRES: internal ribosome entry site (IRES) of the encephalomyocarditis virus (EMCV)
   4986..5705    +  CDS            EGFP: the original enhanced GFP (Yang et al., 1996) mammalian codon-optimized
   5767..6281    +  LTR            3' LTR: 3' long terminal repeat from murine embryonic stem cell virus
   6441..6463    -  protein_bind   lac operator (fragment): The lac repressor binds to the lac operator to inhibit transcription in E. coli. This inhibition can be relieved by adding lactose or isopropyl-β-D-thiogalactopyranoside (IPTG). lac repressor encoded by lacI
   6467..6497    -  promoter       lac promoter: promoter for the E. coli lac operon
   6512..6533    -  protein_bind   CAP binding site: CAP binding activates transcription in the presence of cAMP. E. coli catabolite activator protein
   6546..6638    -  CDS            lacI (fragment): lac repressor; lacI; The lac repressor binds to the lac operator to inhibit transcription in E. coli. This inhibition can be relieved by adding lactose or isopropyl-β-D-thiogalactopyranoside (IPTG).
   6821..7409    -  rep_origin     ori: high-copy-number ColE1/pMB1/pBR322/pUC origin of replication
   7580..8440    -  CDS            AmpR: β-lactamase; bla; confers resistance to ampicillin, carbenicillin, and related antibiotics
   8441..8545    -  promoter       AmpR promoter: bla
   8640..8675    +  CDS            rop (fragment): Rop protein, which maintains plasmids at low copy number; rop
   8777..8876    +  misc_feature   bom (fragment): basis of mobility region from pBR322
   8882..9031    -  CDS            lacZα (fragment): LacZα fragment of β-galactosidase; lacZ fragment
   9031..9232    -  CDS            TcR (fragment): tetracycline efflux protein; tet; confers resistance to tetracycline
   9233..9331    +  CDS            env (fragment): murine leukemia virus gPr80 envelope polyprotein precursor; env; proteolytically cleaved into gp70SU and p15TM subunits
   9373..9889    +  LTR            5' LTR: 5' long terminal repeat from murine embryonic stem cell virus
   9953..10294   +  misc_feature   MESV Ψ: packaging signal of murine embryonic stem cell virus
  10361..128     +  CDS            gag (truncated) (across the origin): truncated Moloney murine leukemia virus (MMLV) gag gene lacking the start codon
