[The description below was written by a language model from this plasmid's Addgene catalogue record and pLannotate feature annotations shown in this document.]
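Description:
mscv2.2-NAIP6 is a murine stem cell virus (MSCV)-type gammaretroviral expression vector of about 10.6 kb carrying the mouse Naip6 coding sequence (also known as Birc1f). The proviral unit is bounded by 5' and 3' long terminal repeats of murine embryonic stem cell virus origin. Downstream of the 5' LTR lie the MESV Ψ packaging signal and a truncated MMLV gag segment lacking its start codon, which together allow the full-length transcript to be encapsidated when the plasmid is introduced into a packaging cell line that supplies the viral proteins in trans. No internal promoter is annotated. The 5' LTR drives constitutive, moderate-level transcription of a single bicistronic message, in which the NAIP6 open reading frame is followed by an EMCV internal ribosome entry site and EGFP. GFP fluorescence therefore marks transfected or transduced cells that are also expressing NAIP6. No epitope tag is annotated on the insert.

The bacterial portion contains a high-copy ColE1/pUC-type origin and a β-lactamase gene conferring ampicillin resistance. There are also several non-functional remnants of earlier cloning vectors: fragments of lacI, lacZα, rop, bom, the tetracycline resistance gene and MLV env. The record lists a recombination-deficient E. coli strain for propagation, consistent with the presence of the repeated LTRs.

NAIP6 is a sensor component of the NLRC4 inflammasome that recognises bacterial flagellin and triggers caspase-1 activation. The construct comes from work on how different NAIP family members determine the ligand specificity of the inflammasome, and it is suited to expressing NAIP6 in mammalian cells by transfection or retroviral transduction.
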