Addgene plasmid #60202: mscv2.2-NAIP6
Purpose: Mouse NAIP6 expressed under the constitutive, moderate-level retroviral LTR promoter, expresses in mammalian cells; IRES-GFP reporter downstream of NAIP6
Depositing lab: Russell Vance. Depositing organization: University of California, Berkeley. Publication: Innate immune recognition of bacterial ligands by NAIPs determines inflammasome specificity. Kofoed EM, Vance RE. Nature. 2011 Aug 28;477(7366):592-5. doi: 10.1038/nature10394. PubMed 21874021.
Backbone
  Vector backbone: mscv2.2
  Vector type: Mammalian Expression, Retroviral
Growth in bacteria
  Bacterial resistance: Ampicillin, 100 μg/mL
  Growth temperature: 37°C
  Growth strain: NEB Stable
  Copy number: Unknown
Gene/Insert
  Gene/Insert name: NAIP6
  Species: M. musculus (mouse)
  Entrez Gene: Naip6 (a.k.a. RP23-118M14.1, Birc1f, Naip-rs4, Naip-rs4A)
Terms and licenses: Academic/Nonprofit Terms; Industry Terms: Not Available to Industry
How to cite: mscv2.2-NAIP6 was a gift from Russell Vance (Addgene plasmid # 60202 ; http://n2t.net/addgene:60202 ; RRID:Addgene_60202)
