>Addgene plasmid #60202 | mscv2.2-NAIP6 | addgene partial sequence | sequence record 103147 | pLXSN5 5'-CCCTTGAACCTCCTCGTTCGACC-3'
TCACTCCTTCTCTAGGCGCCGGAATTAGATCCGCCACCATGGCTGAGCATGGGGAGTCCTCCGAGGATCG
GATTTCTGAGATTGATTATGAATTTCTCGCTGAGCTCTCTGCTCGTTTCGGGATGAATCTAGTTCAGCTG
GCAAAGAGCCAAGAAGAAGAAGACCATAAAGAACGGATGAAAATGAAGAAAGGTTTTAACTCACAGATGC
GCAGTGAAGCCAAACGACTAAAGACCTTTGAGTCCTATGACACGTTCAGATCATGGACGCCACAGGAGAT
GGCAGCTGCTGGGTTTTACCACACAGGGGTGAAACTTGGGGTTCAGTGCTTTTGCTGTAGCTTGATCCTC
TTTGGTAACAGCCTCAGGAAGCTTCCCATAGAGAGACACAAGAAATTACGACCAGAATGTGAGTTCCTTC
AGGGAAAAGATGTTGGTAACATTGGCAAGTATGACATCCGGGTGAAGAGTCCAGAGAAGATGCTGAGAGG
TGGCAAAGCAAGGTACCATGAAGAGGAGGCCAGACTGGAGTCCTTTGAGGACTGGCCATTTTATGCCCAT
GGGACATCACCACGTGCACTGTCAGCAGCTGGCTTTGTCTTTACAGGTAAAAGGGACACTGTGCAGTGTT
TCTCCTGTGGCGGAAGCTTGGGCAACTGGGAAGAAGGAGATGACCCCTGGAAGGAGCATGCCAAGTGGTT
CCCCAAATGTGAATTTCTTCAAAGTAAGAAATCCTCAGAGGAAATTGCCCAGTATATTCAAGACTACGAG
GGATTTGTTCATGTAACGGGAGAACATTTTGTGAAGTCCTGGGTCAGAAGAGAATTACCTATGGTATCAG
CTTACTGCAATGACAGTGTCTTCACTAATG
