>Addgene plasmid #60202 | mscv2.2-NAIP6 | addgene partial sequence | sequence record 104331 | mNAIP6-F 5'-TGTGCTCTCAGTCCTTCCTG-3'
CCTCTACAGAGTCTGACCTCTCCAAACTAGTTAAATTCATCCAGAACTTTCCAAATCTCCATGTTTTCCA
TCTGAAATGTGATTTCCTTTCAAATTGTGAGTCTCTCATGACTGCGCTTGCTTCCTGCAAGAAACTCAGA
GAGATTGAGTTTTCTGGACAATGCTTTGAAGCCATGACCTTTGTCAACATTTTGCCAAATTTTGTTTCTC
TGAAGATACTGAGTCTTAAAGGTCAACAATTTGCAGATAAGGAAACATCAGAAAAGTTTGCCCAGGCTCT
GGGTTCTCTCAGGAACTTAGAGGAACTGCTTGTTCCCACTGGGGATGGGATTCACCAAGTGGCCAAACTG
ATTGTCCGGCAGTGTCTGCAGCTTCCGTGCCTCCGAGTTCTCGCCTTTCACGACATCTTGGACGATGAAA
GTGTGATTGAAATTGCCAGGGCGGCAACCAGTGGAAGTTTCCAGAAACTTGAAAACTTAGATATTTCAAT
GAATCACAAGATTACCGAGGAAGGATACAGAAATTTCTTTCAAGCCCTGGACAACTTGCCAAACCTACAA
ATGCTGAACATCTGCAGGAATATCCCAGGACGCATTCAAGTTCAGGCCACCACTGTCAAGGCTTTGGGTC
ACTGTGTGTCCCGACTGCCCAGCCTCACCAGGCTGGGGATGCTCAGTTGGCTCCTGGATG
